Addgene plasmid #97074: pcDNA3-CARMA2sh-delta458-500
Purpose: Expresses mutant CARD14/CARMA2 in mammalian cells
Depositing lab: Pasquale Vito. Depositing organization: Biogem SCARL, IRGS Instituto di ricerche genetiche Gaetano Salvatore. Publication: CARMA2sh and ULK2 control pathogen-associated molecular patterns recognition in human keratinocytes: psoriasis-linked CARMA2sh mutants escape ULK2 censorship. Scudiero I, Mazzone P, D'Andrea LE, Ferravante A, Zotti T, Telesio G, De Rubis G, Reale C, Pizzulo M, Muralitharan S, Vito P, Stilo R. Cell Death Dis. 2017 Feb 23;8(2):e2627. doi: 10.1038/cddis.2017.51. PubMed 28230860.
Backbone
  Vector backbone: pcDNA3
  Backbone size w/o insert (bp): 5400
  Total vector size (bp): 7500
  Vector type: Mammalian Expression
  Selectable markers: Neomycin (select with G418)
Growth in bacteria
  Bacterial resistance: Ampicillin, 100 μg/mL
  Growth temperature: 37°C
  Growth strain: DH5alpha
  Copy number: High Copy
Gene/Insert
  Gene/Insert name: CARD14 isoform 3 (alt name: CARMA2sh)
  Species: H. sapiens (human)
  Insert size (bp): 2100
  Mutation: deleted amino acids 458-500
  GenBank ID: EU652409.1 NM_001257970.1
  Entrez Gene: CARD14 (a.k.a. BIMP2, CARMA2, PRP, PSORS2, PSS1)
  Promoter: CMV
  Tag / fusion protein: HA (N terminal on backbone)
  Cloning method: Restriction Enzyme; 5′ cloning site EcoRI (not destroyed); 3′ cloning site NotI (not destroyed)
  Sequencing primers: 5′ CMV-F; 3′ BGH-rev
Terms and licenses: Academic/Nonprofit Terms; Industry Terms: Not Available to Industry
How to cite: pcDNA3-CARMA2sh-delta458-500 was a gift from Pasquale Vito (Addgene plasmid # 97074 ; http://n2t.net/addgene:97074 ; RRID:Addgene_97074)
