[The description below was written by a language model from this plasmid's Addgene catalogue record and pLannotate feature annotations shown in this document.]
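Description:
pcDNA3-CARMA2sh-delta458-500 is a mammalian expression plasmid of about 7.5 kb, built on the pcDNA3 backbone, that produces a deletion mutant of human CARD14 isoform 3, the short isoform also called CARMA2sh. The roughly 2.1 kb insert was cloned between EcoRI and NotI sites, both retained, and lacks amino acids 458-500. Transcription is driven by the human cytomegalovirus immediate early enhancer and promoter and is terminated by the bovine growth hormone polyadenylation signal. An HA epitope supplied by the backbone sits upstream of the coding sequence, giving an N-terminally tagged protein that can be detected or immunoprecipitated with anti-HA antibodies; the annotation picks this up as a 27-nt partial match to a 3xHA element, consistent with a single HA copy. A T7 promoter lies between the CMV promoter and the tag and could support in vitro transcription.

In bacteria, the plasmid replicates from a high-copy ColE1/pUC-type origin and is selected with ampicillin through the β-lactamase gene. An f1 origin is also present. For mammalian cells, an SV40 early promoter drives the neomycin phosphotransferase gene, followed by an SV40 polyadenylation signal, which allows G418 selection of stable transfectants. The short fragments annotated as HIV-1 LTR, ble, lacI and bom are small partial matches, most likely backbone remnants rather than functional elements.

The record gives the purpose only as expression of mutant CARD14/CARMA2 in mammalian cells. The associated publication concerns CARMA2sh and ULK2 in pathogen-associated molecular pattern recognition in human keratinocytes, along with psoriasis-linked CARMA2sh mutants. The record does not state what role the deleted 458-500 region plays.
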