Features (pLannotate 1.2.2; 21 found; start..end, strand, type, name):
      1..380     +  enhancer       CMV enhancer: human cytomegalovirus immediate early enhancer
    381..584     +  promoter       CMV promoter: human cytomegalovirus (CMV) immediate early promoter
    580..613     +  LTR            5' LTR (truncated) (fragment): truncated 5' long terminal repeat (LTR) from HIV-1
    629..647     +  promoter       T7 promoter: promoter for bacteriophage T7 RNA polymerase
    692..718     +  CDS            3xHA (fragment): three tandem HA epitope tags
    749..2839    +  CDS            CARD14 (fragment): CAR14_HUMAN - Also known as CARMA2. Experimental evidence at protein level: Swiss-Prot protein existence level 1. [Isoform 3]: Not able to activate the inflammatory transcription factor NF-kappa-B and may function as a dominant negative regulator (PubMed:21302310, PubMed:26358359). From Homo sapiens (Human).
   2893..3117    +  polyA_signal   bGH poly(A) signal: bovine growth hormone polyadenylation signal
   3121..3142    +  promoter       SV40 promoter (fragment): SV40 enhancer and early promoter
   3163..3591    +  rep_origin     f1 ori (sequence partly withheld): f1 bacteriophage origin of replication; arrow indicates direction of (+) strand synthesis
   3605..3934    +  promoter       SV40 promoter: SV40 enhancer and early promoter
   4001..4792    +  CDS            neo: KKA2_KLEPN - Also known as kan, nptII. Experimental evidence at protein level: Swiss-Prot protein existence level 1. Resistance to kanamycin, neomycin, paromomycin, ribostamycin, butirosin and gentamicin B. From Klebsiella pneumoniae.
   4816..4974    +  CDS            ble (fragment): BLE_KLEPN - Experimental evidence at protein level: Swiss-Prot protein existence level 1. Binding protein with a strong affinity to the bleomycin family of antibiotics. Binds to CL990; an antimitotic-antibiotic compound. From Klebsiella pneumoniae.
   4969..5090    +  polyA_signal   SV40 poly(A) signal: SV40 polyadenylation signal
   5163..5179    -  protein_bind   lac operator: The lac repressor binds to the lac operator to inhibit transcription in E. coli. This inhibition can be relieved by adding lactose or isopropyl-β-D-thiogalactopyranoside (IPTG). lac repressor encoded by lacI
   5187..5217    -  promoter       lac promoter: promoter for the E. coli lac operon
   5232..5253    -  protein_bind   CAP binding site: CAP binding activates transcription in the presence of cAMP. E. coli catabolite activator protein
   5266..5358    -  CDS            lacI (fragment): lac repressor; lacI; The lac repressor binds to the lac operator to inhibit transcription in E. coli. This inhibition can be relieved by adding lactose or isopropyl-β-D-thiogalactopyranoside (IPTG).
   5541..6129    -  rep_origin     ori: high-copy-number ColE1/pMB1/pBR322/pUC origin of replication
   6300..7160    -  CDS            AmpR: β-lactamase; bla; confers resistance to ampicillin, carbenicillin, and related antibiotics
   7161..7265    -  promoter       AmpR promoter: bla
   7324..7376    -  misc_feature   bom (fragment): basis of mobility region from pBR322
>Addgene plasmid #97074 | pcDNA3-CARMA2sh-delta458-500 | addgene full sequence | sequence record 190807 | Addgene NGS Result
GACATTGATTATTGACTAGTTATTAATAGTAATCAATTACGGGGTCATTAGTTCATAGCCCATATATGGA
GTTCCGCGTTACATAACTTACGGTAAATGGCCCGCCTGGCTGACCGCCCAACGACCCCCGCCCATTGACG
TCAATAATGACGTATGTTCCCATAGTAACGCCAATAGGGACTTTCCATTGACGTCAATGGGTGGAGTATT
TACGGTAAACTGCCCACTTGGCAGTACATCAAGTGTATCATATGCCAAGTACGCCCCCTATTGACGTCAA
TGACGGTAAATGGCCCGCCTGGCATTATGCCCAGTACATGACCTTATGGGACTTTCCTACTTGGCAGTAC
ATCTACGTATTAGTCATCGCTATTACCATGGTGATGCGGTTTTGGCAGTACATCAATGGGCGTGGATAGC
GGTTTGACTCACGGGGATTTCCAAGTCTCCACCCCATTGACGTCAATGGGAGTTTGTTTTGGCACCAAAA
TCAACGGGACTTTCCAAAATGTCGTAACAACTCCGCCCCATTGACGCAAATGGGCGGTAGGCGTGTACGG
TGGGAGGTCTATATAAGCAGAGCTCTCTGGCTAACTAGAGAACCCACTGCTTACTGGCTTATCGAAATTA
ATACGACTCACTATAGGGAGACCCAAGCTGGCTAGCGTTTAAACTTAAGCTTACCATGGGATACCCATAC
GATGTTCCAGATTACGCTGTGGTACCAGGATCCAGTGTGGTGGAATTCATGGGGGAACTGTGCCGCAGGG
ACTCCGCACTCACGGCACTGGACGAGGAGACACTGTGGGAGATGATGGAGAGCCACCGCCACAGGATCGT
ACGCTGCATCTGCCCCAGCCGCCTCACCCCATACCTGCGCCAGGCCAAGGTGCTGTGCCAGCTGGACGAG
GAGGAGGTGCTGCACAGCCCCCGGCTCACCAACAGCGCCATGCGGGCCGGGCACTTGCTGGATTTGCTGA
AGACTCGAGGGAAGAACGGGGCCATCGCCTTCCTGGAGAGCCTGAAGTTCCACAACCCTGACGTCTACAC
CCTGGTCACCGGGCTGCAGCCTGATGTTGACTTCAGTAACTTTAGCGGTCTCATGGAGACATCCAAGCTG
ACCGAGTGCCTGGCTGGGGCCATCGGCAGCCTGCAGGAGGAGCTGAACCAGGAAAAGGGGCAGAAGGAGG
TGCTGCTGCGGCGGTGCCAGCAGCTGCAGGAGCACCTGGGCCTGGCCGAGACCCGTGCCGAGGGCCTGCA
CCAGCTGGAGGCTGACCACAGCCGCATGAAGCGTGAGGTTAGCGCACACTTCCATGAGGTGCTGAGGCTG
AAGGACGAGATGCTCAGCCTCTCGCTGCACTATAGCAATGCGCTGCAGGAAAAGGAGCTGGCCGCCTCAC
GCTGCCGCAGCCTGCAGGAGGAGCTGTATCTACTGAAGCAGGAGCTGCAGCGAGCCAACATGGTTTCCTC
CTGTGAGCTGGAATTGCAAGAGCAGTCCCTGAGGACAGCCAGCGACCAGGAGTCCGGGGATGAGGAGCTG
AACCGCCTGAAGGAGGAGAATGAGAAACTGCGCTCGCTGACTTTCAGCCTGGCGGAGAAGGACATTCTGG
AGCAGAGCCTGGACGAGGCGCGGGGGAGCCGACAGGAGCTGGTGGAGCGCATCCACTCGCTGCGGGAGCG
GGCCGTGGCTGCCGAGAGGCAGCGAGAGCAGTACTGGGAAGAGAAGGAACAGACCCTGCTGCAGTTCCAG
AAGAGTAAGATGGCCTGCCAACTCTACAGGGAGAAGGTGAATGCGCTGCAGGCCCAGGTGTGCGAGCTGC
AGAAGGAGCGAGACCAGGCGTACTCCGCGAGGGACAGTGCTCAGAGGGAGATTTCCCAGAGCCTGGTGGA
GAAGGACTCCCTCCGCAGGCAGGTGTTCGAGCTGACGGACCAGGTCTGCGAGCTGCGCACACAGCTTCGC
CAGCTGCAGGCAGAGCCTCCGGGTGTGCTCAAGCAGGAAGCCAGGACCAGGGAGCCCTGTCCACGGGAGA
AGCAGCGGCTGGTGCGGATGCATGCCATCTGCCCCAGAGACGACAGCGACTGCAGCCTCGTCAGCTCCAC
AGAGTCTCAGCTCTTGTCGAGCTGCCTGGAGATCCCGGAGGGAGACCCGGGAGCCCTGCCGGGAGCTAAG
GCAGGCGACCCACACCTGGATTATGAGCTCCTAGACACGGCAGACCTTCCGCAGCTGGAAAGCAGCCTGC
AGCCAGTCTCCCCTGGAAGGCTTGATGTCTCGGAGAGCGGCGTCCTCATGCGGCGGAGGCCAGCCCGCAG
GATCCTGAGCCAGGTCACCATGCTGGCGTTCCAGGGGGATGCATTGCTGGAGCAGATCAGCGTCATCGGC
GGGAACCTCACGGGCATCTTCATCCACCGGGTCACCCCGGGCTCGGCGGCGGACCAGATGGCCTTGCGCC
CGGGCACCCAGATTGTGATGGTTGATTACGAAGCCTCAGAGCCCTTGTTCAAGGCAGTCCTGGAGGACAC
GACCCTGGAGGAGGCCGTGGGGCTTCTCAGGAGGGTGGACGGCTTCTGCTGCCTGTCTGTGAAGGTCAAC
ACGGACGGTTATAAGAGGCTACTCCAGGACCTGGAGGCCAAAGTGGCGACCTCGGGGGACTCATTCTACA
TCCGGGTCAACCTGGCCATGGAGGGCAGGGCCAAAGGGGAGCTGCAGGTGCATTGCAACGAGGTCCTGCA
CGTCACCGACACCATGTTCCAGGGCTGCGGCTGCTGGCATGCCCACCGCGTGAACTCTTACACCATGAAG
GATACTGCCGCGCACGGCACCATCCCCAACTACTCCAGGTGAGCGGCCGCTCGAGTCTAGAGGGCCCGTT
TAAACCCGCTGATCAGCCTCGACTGTGCCTTCTAGTTGCCAGCCATCTGTTGTTTGCCCCTCCCCCGTGC
CTTCCTTGACCCTGGAAGGTGCCACTCCCACTGTCCTTTCCTAATAAAATGAGGAAATTGCATCGCATTG
TCTGAGTAGGTGTCATTCTATTCTGGGGGGTGGGGTGGGGCAGGACAGCAAGGGGGAGGATTGGGAAGAC
AATAGCAGGCATGCTGGGGATGCGGTGGGCTCTATGGCTTCTGAGGCGGAAAGAACCAGCTGGGGCTCTA
GGGGGTATCCCC
[124 nt withheld, positions 3163-3286]
C
[91 nt withheld, positions 3288-3378]
A
[49 nt withheld, positions 3380-3428]
CCTTTGACGTTGGAGTCCACGTTCTTT
[37 nt withheld, positions 3456-3492]
ACCCTATCTCGGTCTATTCTTTTGATTTATAAGGGATTTTGCCGATTTCGGCCTATTGGTTAAAAAATGA
GCTGATTTAACAAAAATTTAACGCGAATTAATTCTGTGGAATGTGTGTCAGTTAGGGTGTGGAAAGTCCC
CAGGCTCCCCAGCAGGCAGAAGTATGCAAAGCATGCATCTCAATTAGTCAGCAACCAGGTGTGGAAAGTC
CCCAGGCTCCCCAGCAGGCAGAAGTATGCAAAGCATGCATCTCAATTAGTCAGCAACCATAGTCCCGCCC
CTAACTCCGCCCATCCCGCCCCTAACTCCGCCCAGTTCCGCCCATTCTCCGCCCCATGGCTGACTAATTT
TTTTTATTTATGCAGAGGCCGAGGCCGCCTCTGCCTCTGAGCTATTCCAGAAGTAGTGAGGAGGCTTTTT
TGGAGGCCTAGGCTTTTGCAAAAAGCTCCCGGGAGCTTGTATATCCATTTTCGGATCTGATCAAGAGACA
GGATGAGGATCGTTTCGCATGATTGAACAAGATGGATTGCACGCAGGTTCTCCGGCCGCTTGGGTGGAGA
GGCTATTCGGCTATGACTGGGCACAACAGACAATCGGCTGCTCTGATGCCGCCGTGTTCCGGCTGTCAGC
GCAGGGGCGCCCGGTTCTTTTTGTCAAGACCGACCTGTCCGGTGCCCTGAATGAACTGCAGGACGAGGCA
GCGCGGCTATCGTGGCTGGCCACGACGGGCGTTCCTTGCGCAGCTGTGCTCGACGTTGTCACTGAAGCGG
GAAGGGACTGGCTGCTATTGGGCGAAGTGCCGGGGCAGGATCTCCTGTCATCTCACCTTGCTCCTGCCGA
GAAAGTATCCATCATGGCTGATGCAATGCGGCGGCTGCATACGCTTGATCCGGCTACCTGCCCATTCGAC
CACCAAGCGAAACATCGCATCGAGCGAGCACGTACTCGGATGGAAGCCGGTCTTGTCGATCAGGATGATC
TGGACGAAGAGCATCAGGGGCTCGCGCCAGCCGAACTGTTCGCCAGGCTCAAGGCGCGCATGCCCGACGG
CGAGGATCTCGTCGTGACCCATGGCGATGCCTGCTTGCCGAATATCATGGTGGAAAATGGCCGCTTTTCT
GGATTCATCGACTGTGGCCGGCTGGGTGTGGCGGACCGCTATCAGGACATAGCGTTGGCTACCCGTGATA
TTGCTGAAGAGCTTGGCGGCGAATGGGCTGACCGCTTCCTCGTGCTTTACGGTATCGCCGCTCCCGATTC
GCAGCGCATCGCCTTCTATCGCCTTCTTGACGAGTTCTTCTGAGCGGGACTCTGGGGTTCGAAATGACCG
ACCAAGCGACGCCCAACCTGCCATCACGAGATTTCGATTCCACCGCCGCCTTCTATGAAAGGTTGGGCTT
CGGAATCGTTTTCCGGGACGCCGGCTGGATGATCCTCCAGCGCGGGGATCTCATGCTGGAGTTCTTCGCC
CACCCCAACTTGTTTATTGCAGCTTATAATGGTTACAAATAAAGCAATAGCATCACAAATTTCACAAATA
AAGCATTTTTTTCACTGCATTCTAGTTGTGGTTTGTCCAAACTCATCAATGTATCTTATCATGTCTGTAT
ACCGTCGACCTCTAGCTAGAGCTTGGCGTAATCATGGTCATAGCTGTTTCCTGTGTGAAATTGTTATCCG
CTCACAATTCCACACAACATACGAGCCGGAAGCATAAAGTGTAAAGCCTGGGGTGCCTAATGAGTGAGCT
AACTCACATTAATTGCGTTGCGCTCACTGCCCGCTTTCCAGTCGGGAAACCTGTCGTGCCAGCTGCATTA
ATGAATCGGCCAACGCGCGGGGAGAGGCGGTTTGCGTATTGGGCGCTCTTCCGCTTCCTCGCTCACTGAC
TCGCTGCGCTCGGTCGTTCGGCTGCGGCGAGCGGTATCAGCTCACTCAAAGGCGGTAATACGGTTATCCA
CAGAATCAGGGGATAACGCAGGAAAGAACATGTGAGCAAAAGGCCAGCAAAAGGCCAGGAACCGTAAAAA
GGCCGCGTTGCTGGCGTTTTTCCATAGGCTCCGCCCCCCTGACGAGCATCACAAAAATCGACGCTCAAGT
CAGAGGTGGCGAAACCCGACAGGACTATAAAGATACCAGGCGTTTCCCCCTGGAAGCTCCCTCGTGCGCT
CTCCTGTTCCGACCCTGCCGCTTACCGGATACCTGTCCGCCTTTCTCCCTTCGGGAAGCGTGGCGCTTTC
TCATAGCTCACGCTGTAGGTATCTCAGTTCGGTGTAGGTCGTTCGCTCCAAGCTGGGCTGTGTGCACGAA
CCCCCCGTTCAGCCCGACCGCTGCGCCTTATCCGGTAACTATCGTCTTGAGTCCAACCCGGTAAGACACG
ACTTATCGCCACTGGCAGCAGCCACTGGTAACAGGATTAGCAGAGCGAGGTATGTAGGCGGTGCTACAGA
GTTCTTGAAGTGGTGGCCTAACTACGGCTACACTAGAAGAACAGTATTTGGTATCTGCGCTCTGCTGAAG
CCAGTTACCTTCGGAAAAAGAGTTGGTAGCTCTTGATCCGGCAAACAAACCACCGCTGGTAGCGGTGGTT
TTTTTGTTTGCAAGCAGCAGATTACGCGCAGAAAAAAAGGATCTCAAGAAGATCCTTTGATCTTTTCTAC
GGGGTCTGACGCTCAGTGGAACGAAAACTCACGTTAAGGGATTTTGGTCATGAGATTATCAAAAAGGATC
TTCACCTAGATCCTTTTAAATTAAAAATGAAGTTTTAAATCAATCTAAAGTATATATGAGTAAACTTGGT
CTGACAGTTACCAATGCTTAATCAGTGAGGCACCTATCTCAGCGATCTGTCTATTTCGTTCATCCATAGT
TGCCTGACTCCCCGTCGTGTAGATAACTACGATACGGGAGGGCTTACCATCTGGCCCCAGTGCTGCAATG
ATACCGCGAGACCCACGCTCACCGGCTCCAGATTTATCAGCAATAAACCAGCCAGCCGGAAGGGCCGAGC
GCAGAAGTGGTCCTGCAACTTTATCCGCCTCCATCCAGTCTATTAATTGTTGCCGGGAAGCTAGAGTAAG
TAGTTCGCCAGTTAATAGTTTGCGCAACGTTGTTGCCATTGCTACAGGCATCGTGGTGTCACGCTCGTCG
TTTGGTATGGCTTCATTCAGCTCCGGTTCCCAACGATCAAGGCGAGTTACATGATCCCCCATGTTGTGCA
AAAAAGCGGTTAGCTCCTTCGGTCCTCCGATCGTTGTCAGAAGTAAGTTGGCCGCAGTGTTATCACTCAT
GGTTATGGCAGCACTGCATAATTCTCTTACTGTCATGCCATCCGTAAGATGCTTTTCTGTGACTGGTGAG
TACTCAACCAAGTCATTCTGAGAATAGTGTATGCGGCGACCGAGTTGCTCTTGCCCGGCGTCAATACGGG
ATAATACCGCGCCACATAGCAGAACTTTAAAAGTGCTCATCATTGGAAAACGTTCTTCGGGGCGAAAACT
CTCAAGGATCTTACCGCTGTTGAGATCCAGTTCGATGTAACCCACTCGTGCACCCAACTGATCTTCAGCA
TCTTTTACTTTCACCAGCGTTTCTGGGTGAGCAAAAACAGGAAGGCAAAATGCCGCAAAAAAGGGAATAA
GGGCGACACGGAAATGTTGAATACTCATACTCTTCCTTTTTCAATATTATTGAAGCATTTATCAGGGTTA
TTGTCTCATGAGCGGATACATATTTGAATGTATTTAGAAAAATAAACAAATAGGGGTTCCGCGCACATTT
CCCCGAAAAGTGCCACCTGACGTCGACGGATCGGGAGATCTCCCGATCCCCTATGGTGCACTCTCAGTAC
AATCTGCTCTGATGCCGCATAGTTAAGCCAGTATCTGCTCCCTGCTTGTGTGTTGGAGGTCGCTGAGTAG
TGCGCGAGCAAAATTTAAGCTACAACAAGGCAAGGCTTGACCGACAATTGCATGAAGAATCTGCTTAGGG
TTAGGCGTTTTGCGCTGCTTCGCGATGTACGGGCCAGATATACGCGTT
